Addgene plasmid #125791: pLX209-neo-WRN E84A K577M
Purpose: constitutive, ectopic expression of an endonuclease/helicase-dead mutant of human WRN
Depositing lab: Francisca Vazquez. Depositing organization: Broad Institute. Publication: WRN helicase is a synthetic lethal target in microsatellite unstable cancers. Chan EM, Shibue T, McFarland JM, Gaeta B, Ghandi M, Dumont N, Gonzalez A, McPartlan JS, Li T, Zhang Y, Bin Liu J, Lazaro JB, Gu P, Piett CG, Apffel A, Ali SO, Deasy R, Keskula P, Ng RWS, Roberts EA, Reznichenko E, Leung L, Alimova M, Schenone M, Islam M, Maruvka YE, Liu Y, Roper J, Raghavan S, Giannakis M, Tseng YY, Nagel ZD, D'Andrea A, Root DE, Boehm JS, Getz G, Chang S, Golub TR, Tsherniak A, Vazquez F, Bass AJ. Nature. 2019 Apr 10. pii: 10.1038/s41586-019-1102-x. doi: 10.1038/s41586-019-1102-x. PubMed 30971823.
Backbone
  Vector backbone: pLX_TRC209
  Backbone size w/o insert (bp): 9634
  Vector type: Mammalian Expression
  Selectable markers: Neomycin (select with G418)
Growth in bacteria
  Bacterial resistance: Ampicillin, 100 μg/mL
  Growth temperature: 30°C
  Growth strain: NEB Stable
  Copy number: Low Copy
Gene/Insert
  Gene/Insert name: myc-WRN E84A/K577M
  Species: H. sapiens (human)
  Insert size (bp): 5226
  Mutation: E84A/K577M (exonuclease/helicase-dead)
  Entrez Gene: WRN (a.k.a. RECQ3, RECQL2, RECQL3)
  Tag / fusion protein: 5x myc (N terminal on backbone)
  Cloning method: Restriction Enzyme; 5′ cloning site BamHI (not destroyed); 3′ cloning site MluI (not destroyed)
Resource information
  A portion of this plasmid was derived from a plasmid made by: pMM289 (addgene iD #46037)
Terms and licenses: Academic/Nonprofit Terms; Industry Terms: Not Available to Industry
Depositor comments: Please visit https://www.biorxiv.org/content/10.1101/502070v1 for BioRxiv preprint.
How to cite: pLX209-neo-WRN E84A K577M was a gift from Francisca Vazquez (Addgene plasmid # 125791 ; http://n2t.net/addgene:125791 ; RRID:Addgene_125791)
