[The description below was written by a language model from this plasmid's Addgene catalogue record.]
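Description:
pLX209-neo-WRN E84A K577M is a mammalian expression plasmid built on the pLX_TRC209 backbone (about 9.6 kb without insert) for constitutive, ectopic expression of a catalytically inactive form of human WRN, the RecQ-family protein that has both helicase and exonuclease activities. It is propagated in bacteria under ampicillin selection as a low-copy plasmid. Transfected or transduced mammalian cells are selected through a neomycin resistance marker using G418. The record classifies the vector only as mammalian expression. It does not state the promoter driving the insert, and no feature table is available to confirm other backbone elements such as viral sequences or origins of replication.

The roughly 5.2 kb insert encodes WRN with an N-terminal 5x myc epitope tag, which allows the exogenous protein to be detected and distinguished from endogenous WRN. It was cloned between BamHI and MluI sites, both of which remain intact, and part of the construct derives from an earlier WRN plasmid. Two point mutations are present: E84A, which disables the exonuclease domain, and K577M, which disables the helicase activity. The result is a double "dead" mutant. The purpose line calls it "endonuclease/helicase-dead", whereas the mutation field says exonuclease/helicase-dead, and the latter matches the known activity of WRN.

The plasmid comes from work identifying WRN helicase as a synthetic lethal target in microsatellite-unstable cancers. A construct like this typically serves as a loss-of-function control in rescue experiments, alongside wild-type and single-mutant versions, to test which enzymatic activity of WRN cells depend on.
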