>Addgene plasmid #125791 | pLX209-neo-WRN E84A K577M | addgene full sequence | sequence record 246024 | Addgene NGS Result
GTGGCGCCCGAACAGGGACTTGAAAGCGAAAGGGAAACCAGAGGAGCTCTCTCGACGCAGGACTCGGCTT
GCTGAAGCGCGCACGGCAAGAGGCGAGGGGCGGCGACTGGTGAGTACGCCAAAAATTTTGACTAGCGGAG
GCTAGAAGGAGAGAGATGGGTGCGAGAGCGTCAGTATTAAGCGGGGGAGAATTAGATCGCGATGGGAAAA
AATTCGGTTAAGGCCAGGGGGAAAGAAAAAATATAAATTAAAACATATAGTATGGGCAAGCAGGGAGCTA
GAACGATTCGCAGTTAATCCTGGCCTGTTAGAAACATCAGAAGGCTGTAGACAAATACTGGGACAGCTAC
AACCATCCCTTCAGACAGGATCAGAAGAACTTAGATCATTATATAATACAGTAGCAACCCTCTATTGTGT
GCATCAAAGGATAGAGATAAAAGACACCAAGGAAGCTTTAGACAAGATAGAGGAAGAGCAAAACAAAAGT
AAGACCACCGCACAGCAAGCGGCCGCTGATCTTCAGACCTGGAGGAGGAGATATGAGGGACAATTGGAGA
AGTGAATTATATAAATATAAAGTAGTAAAAATTGAACCATTAGGAGTAGCACCCACCAAGGCAAAGAGAA
GAGTGGTGCAGAGAGAAAAAAGAGCAGTGGGAATAGGAGCTTTGTTCCTTGGGTTCTTGGGAGCAGCAGG
AAGCACTATGGGCGCAGCGTCAATGACGCTGACGGTACAGGCCAGACAATTATTGTCTGGTATAGTGCAG
CAGCAGAACAATTTGCTGAGGGCTATTGAGGCGCAACAGCATCTGTTGCAACTCACAGTCTGGGGCATCA
AGCAGCTCCAGGCAAGAATCCTGGCTGTGGAAAGATACCTAAAGGATCAACAGCTCCTGGGGATTTGGGG
TTGCTCTGGAAAACTCATTTGCACCACTGCTGTGCCTTGGAATGCTAGTTGGAGTAATAAATCTCTGGAA
CAGATTTGGAATCACACGACCTGGATGGAGTGGGACAGAGAAATTAACAATTACACAAGCTTAATACACT
CCTTAATTGAAGAATCGCAAAACCAGCAAGAAAAGAATGAACAAGAATTATTGGAATTAGATAAATGGGC
AAGTTTGTGGAATTGGTTTAACATAACAAATTGGCTGTGGTATATAAAATTATTCATAATGATAGTAGGA
GGCTTGGTAGGTTTAAGAATAGTTTTTGCTGTACTTTCTATAGTGAATAGAGTTAGGCAGGGATATTCAC
CATTATCGTTTCAGACCCACCTCCCAACCCCGAGGGGACCCTTGCGCCTTTTCCAAGGCAGCCCTGGGTT
TGCGCAGGGACGCGGCTGCTCTGGGCGTGGTTCCGGGAAACGCAGCGGCGCCGACCCTGGGTCTCGCACA
TTCTTCACGTCCGTTCGCAGCGTCACCCGGATCTTCGCCGCTACCCTTGTGGGCCCCCCGGCGACGCTTC
CTGCTCCGCCCCTAAGTCGGGAAGGTTCCTTGCGGTTCGCGGCGTGCCGGACGTGACAAACGGAAGCCGC
ACGTCTCACTAGTACCCTCGCAGACGGACAGCGCCAGGGAGCAATGGCAGCGCGCCGACCGCGATGGGCT
GTGGCCAATAGCGGCTGCTCAGCAGGGCGCGCCGAGAGCAGCGGCCGGGAAGGGGCGGTGCGGGAGGCGG
GGTGTGGGGCGGTAGTGTGGGCCCTGTTCCTGCCCGCGCGGTGTTCCGCATTCTGCAAGCCTCCGGAGCG
CACGTCGGCAGTCGGCTCCCTCGTTGACCGAATCACCGACCTCTCTCCCCAGGGGGTACCGCCACCATGA
TTGAACAAGATAGATTGCACGCAGGTTCTCCGGCCGCTTGGGTGGAGAGGCTATTCGGCTATGACTGGGC
ACAACAGACAATCGGCTGCTCTGATGCCGCCGTGTTCCGGCTGTCAGCGCAGGGGCGCCCGGTTCTTTTT
GTCAAGACCGACCTGTCCGGTGCCCTGAATGAACTGCAGGACGAGGCAGCGCGGCTATCGTGGCTGGCCA
CGACGGGCGTTCCTTGCGCAGCTGTGCTCGACGTTGTCACTGAAGCGGGAAGGGACTGGCTGCTATTGGG
CGAAGTGCCGGGGCAGGATCTCCTGTCATCTCACCTTGCTCCTGCCGAGAAAGTATCCATCATGGCTGAT
GCAATGCGGCGGCTGCATACGCTTGATCCGGCTACCTGCCCATTCGACCACCAAGCGAAACATCGCATCG
AGCGAGCACGTACTCGGATGGAAGCCGGTCTTGTCGATCAGGATGATCTGGACGAAGAGCATCAGGGGCT
CGCGCCAGCCGAACTGTTCGCCAGGCTCAAGGCGCGCATGCCCGACGGCGAGGATCTCGTCGTGACCCAT
GGCGATGCCTGCTTGCCGAATATCATGGTGGAAAATGGCCGCTTTTCTGGATTCATCGACTGTGGCCGGC
TGGGTGTGGCGGACCGCTATCAGGACATAGCGTTGGCTACCCGTGATATTGCTGAAGAGCTTGGCGGCGA
ATGGGCTGACCGCTTCCTCGTGCTTTACGGTATCGCCGCTCCCGATTCGCAGCGCATCGCCTTCTATCGC
CTTCTTGACGAGTTCTTCTGAGGTGGCGAATTCTAGATCTTGAGACAAATGGCAGTATTCATCCACAATT
TTAAAAGAAAAGGGGGGATTGGGGGGTACAGTGCAGGGGAAAGAATAGTAGACATAATAGCAACAGACAT
ACAAACTAAAGAATTACAAAAACAAATTACAAAAATTCAAAATTTTCGGGTTTATTACAGGGACAGCAGA
GATCCACTTTGGCGCCGGCTCGAGGGGGCCCGGGTGCAAAGATGGATAAAGTTTTAAACAGAGAGGAATC
TTTGCAGCTAATGGACCTTCTAGGTCTTGAAAGGAGTGGGAATTGGCTCCGGTGCCCGTCAGTGGGCAGA
GCGCACATCGCCCACAGTCCCCGAGAAGTTGGGGGGAGGGGTCGGCAATTGAACCGGTGCCTAGAGAAGG
TGGCGCGGGGTAAACTGGGAAAGTGATGTCGTGTACTGGCTCCGCCTTTTTCCCGAGGGTGGGGGAGAAC
CGTATATAAGTGCAGTAGTCGCCGTGAACGTTCTTTTTCGCAACGGGTTTGCCGCCAGAACACAGGTAAG
TGCCGTGTGTGGTTCCCGCGGGCCTGGCCTCTTTACGGGTTATGGCCCTTGCGTGCCTTGAATTACTTCC
ACCTGGCTGCAGTACGTGATTCTTGATCCCGAGCTTCGGGTTGGAAGTGGGTGGGAGAGTTCGAGGCCTT
GCGCTTAAGGAGCCCCTTCGCCTCGTGCTTGAGTTGAGGCCTGGCCTGGGCGCTGGGGCCGCCGCGTGCG
AATCTGGTGGCACCTTCGCGCCTGTCTCGCTGCTTTCGATAAGTCTCTAGCCATTTAAAATTTTTGATGA
CCTGCTGCGACGCTTTTTTTCTGGCAAGATAGTCTTGTAAATGCGGGCCAAGATCTGCACACTGGTATTT
CGGTTTTTGGGGCCGCGGGCGGCGACGGGGCCCGTGCGTCCCAGCGCACATGTTCGGCGAGGCGGGGCCT
GCGAGCGCGGCCACCGAGAATCGGACGGGGGTAGTCTCAAGCTGGCCGGCCTGCTCTGGTGCCTGGCCTC
GCGCCGCCGTGTATCGCCCCGCCCTGGGCGGCAAGGCTGGCCCGGTCGGCACCAGTTGCGTGAGCGGAAA
GATGGCCGCTTCCCGGCCCTGCTGCAGGGAGCTCAAAATGGAGGACGCGGCGCTCGGGAGAGCGGGCGGG
TGAGTCACCCACACAAAGGAAAAGGGCCTTTCCGTCCTCAGCCGTCGCTTCATGTGACTCCACGGAGTAC
CGGGCGCCGTCCAGGCACCTCGATTAGTTCTCGAGCTTTTGGAGTACGTCGTCTTTAGGTTGGGGGGAGG
GGTTTTATGCGATGGAGTTTCCCCACACTGAGTGGGTGGAGACTGAAGTTAGGCCAGCTTGGCACTTGAT
GTAATTCTCCTTGGAATTTGCCCTTTTTGAGTTTGGATCTTGGTTCATTCTCAAGCCTCAGACAGTGGTT
CAAAGTTTTTTTCTTCCATTTCAGGTGTCGTGAGGGATCCGCCACCATGGAAAATCGATTTAAAGCTATG
GAGCAAAAGCTCATTTCTGAAGAGGACTTGAATGAAATGGAGCAAAAGCTCATTTCTGAAGAGGACTTGA
ATGAAATGGAGCAAAAGCTCATTTCTGAAGAGGACTTGAATGAAATGGAGCAAAAGCTCATTTCTGAAGA
GGACTTGAATGAAATGGAGCAAAAGCTCATTTCTGAAGAGGACTTGAATGAAATGGAGAGCTTGGGCGAC
CTCACCATGGGTGAAAAAAAATTGGAAACAACTGCACAGCAGCGAAAATGTCCTGAATGGATGAATGTGC
AGAATAAAAGATGTGCTGTAGAAGAAAGAAAGGCATGTGTTCGGAAGAGTGTTTTTGAAGATGACCTCCC
CTTCTTAGAATTCACTGGATCCATTGTGTATAGTTACGATGCTAGTGATTGCTCTTTCCTGTCAGAAGAT
ATTAGCATGAGTCTATCAGATGGGGATGTGGTGGGATTTGACATGGCGTGGCCTCCATTATACAACAGAG
GGAAACTTGGCAAAGTTGCACTAATTCAGTTGTGTGTTTCTGAGAGCAAATGTTACTTGTTCCACGTTTC
TTCCATGTCAGTTTTTCCCCAGGGATTAAAAATGTTGCTTGAAAATAAAGCAGTTAAAAAGGCAGGTGTA
GGAATTGAAGGAGATCAGTGGAAACTTCTACGAGACTTTGATATCAAATTGAAGAATTTTGTGGAGTTGA
CAGATGTTGCCAATAAAAAGCTGAAATGTACAGAGACCTGGAGCCTTAACAGTCTGGTTAAACACCTCTT
AGGTAAACAGCTCCTGAAAGACAAGTCTATCCGCTGTAGCAATTGGAGTAAATTTCCTCTCACTGAGGAC
CAGAAACTGTATGCAGCCACTGATGCTTATGCTGGTTTTATTATTTACCGAAATTTAGAGATTTTGGATG
ATACTGTGCAAAGGTTTGCTATAAATAAAGAGGAAGAAATCCTACTTAGCGACATGAACAAACAGTTGAC
TTCAATCTCTGAGGAAGTGATGGATCTGGCTAAGCATCTTCCTCATGCTTTCAGTAAATTGGAAAACCCA
CGGAGGGTTTCTATCTTACTAAAGGATATTTCAGAAAATCTATATTCACTGAGGAGGATGATAATTGGGT
CTACTAACATTGAGACTGAACTGAGGCCCAGCAATAATTTAAACTTATTATCCTTTGAAGATTCAACTAC
TGGGGGAGTACAACAGAAACAAATTAGAGAACATGAAGTTTTAATTCACGTTGAAGATGAAACATGGGAC
CCAACACTTGATCATTTAGCTAAACATGATGGAGAAGATGTACTTGGAAATAAAGTGGAACGAAAAGAAG
ATGGATTTGAAGATGGAGTAGAAGACAACAAATTGAAAGAGAATATGGAAAGAGCTTGTTTGATGTCGTT
AGATATTACAGAACATGAACTCCAAATTTTGGAACAGCAGTCTCAGGAAGAATATCTTAGTGATATTGCT
TATAAATCTACTGAGCATTTATCTCCCAATGATAATGAAAACGATACGTCCTATGTAATTGAGAGTGATG
AAGATTTAGAAATGGAGATGCTTAAGCATTTATCTCCCAATGATAATGAAAACGATACGTCCTATGTAAT
TGAGAGTGATGAAGATTTAGAAATGGAGATGCTTAAGTCTTTAGAAAACCTCAATAGTGGCACGGTAGAA
CCAACTCATTCTAAATGCTTAAAAATGGAAAGAAATCTGGGTCTTCCTACTAAAGAAGAAGAAGAAGATG
ATGAAAATGAAGCTAATGAAGGGGAAGAAGATGATGATAAGGACTTTTTGTGGCCAGCACCCAATGAAGA
GCAAGTTACTTGCCTCAAGATGTACTTTGGCCATTCCAGTTTTAAACCAGTTCAGTGGAAAGTGATTCAT
TCAGTATTAGAAGAAAGAAGAGATAATGTTGCTGTCATGGCAACTGGATATGGAATGAGTTTGTGCTTCC
AGTATCCACCTGTTTATGTAGGCAAGATTGGCCTTGTTATCTCTCCCCTTATTTCTCTGATGGAAGACCA
AGTGCTACAGCTTAAAATGTCCAACATCCCAGCTTGCTTCCTTGGATCAGCACAGTCAGAAAATGTTCTA
ACAGATATTAAATTAGGTAAATACCGGATTGTATACGTAACTCCAGAATACTGTTCAGGTAACATGGGCC
TGCTCCAGCAACTTGAGGCTGATATTGGTATCACGCTCATTGCTGTGGATGAGGCTCACTGTATTTCTGA
GTGGGGGCATGATTTTAGGGATTCATTCAGGAAGTTGGGCTCCCTAAAGACAGCACTGCCAATGGTTCCA
ATCGTTGCACTTACTGCTACTGCAAGTTCTTCAATCCGGGAAGACATTGTACGTTGCTTAAATCTGAGAA
ATCCTCAGATCACCTGTACTGGTTTTGATCGACCAAACCTGTATTTAGAAGTTAGGCGAAAAACAGGGAA
TATCCTTCAGGATCTGCAGCCATTTCTTGTCAAAACAAGTTCCCACTGGGAATTTGAAGGTCCAACAATC
ATCTACTGTCCTTCTAGAAAAATGACACAACAAGTTACAGGTGAACTTAGGAAACTGAATCTATCCTGTG
GAACATACCATGCGGGCATGAGTTTTAGCACAAGGAAAGACATTCATCATAGGTTTGTAAGAGATGAAAT
TCAGTGTGTCATAGCTACCATAGCTTTTGGAATGGGCATTAATAAAGCTGACATTCGCCAAGTCATTCAT
TACGGTGCTCCTAAGGACATGGAATCATATTATCAGGAGATTGGTAGAGCTGGTCGTGATGGACTTCAAA
GTTCTTGTCACGTCCTCTGGGCTCCTGCAGACATTAACTTAAATAGGCACCTTCTTACTGAGATACGTAA
TGAGAAGTTTCGATTATACAAATTAAAGATGATGGCAAAGATGGAAAAATATCTTCATTCTAGCAGATGT
AGGAGACAAATCATCTTGTCTCATTTTGAGGACAAACAAGTACAAAAAGCCTCCTTGGGAATTATGGGAA
CTGAAAAATGCTGTGATAATTGCAGGTCCAGATTGGATCATTGCTATTCCATGGATGACTCAGAGGATAC
ATCCTGGGACTTTGGTCCACAAGCATTTAAGCTTTTGTCTGCTGTGGACATCTTAGGCGAAAAATTTGGA
ATTGGGCTTCCAATTTTATTTCTCCGAGGATCTAATTCTCAGCGTCTTGCCGATCAATATCGCAGGCACA
GTTTATTTGGCACTGGCAAGGATCAAACAGAGAGTTGGTGGAAGGCTTTTTCCCGTCAGCTGATCACTGA
GGGATTCTTGGTAGAAGTTTCTCGGTATAACAAATTTATGAAGATTTGCGCCCTTACGAAAAAGGGTAGA
AATTGGCTTCATAAAGCTAATACAGAATCTCAGAGCCTCATCCTTCAAGCTAATGAAGAATTGTGTCCAA
AGAAGTTGCTTCTGCCTAGTTCGAAAACTGTATCTTCGGGCACCAAAGAGCATTGTTATAATCAAGTACC
AGTTGAATTAAGTACAGAGAAGAAGTCTAACTTGGAGAAGTTATATTCTTATAAACCATGTGATAAGATT
TCTTCTGGGAGTAACATTTCTAAAAAAAGTATCATGGTACAGTCACCAGAAAAAGCTTACAGTTCCTCAC
AGCCTGTTATTTCGGCACAAGAGCAGGAGACTCAGATTGTGTTATATGGCAAATTGGTAGAAGCTAGGCA
GAAACATGCCAATAAAATGGATGTTCCCCCAGCTATTCTGGCAACAAACAAGATACTGGTGGATATGGCC
AAAATGAGACCAACTACGGTTGAAAACGTAAAAAGGATTGATGGTGTTTCTGAAGGCAAAGCTGCCATGT
TGGCCCCTCTGTTGGAAGTCATCAAACATTTCTGCCAAACAAATAGTGTTCAGACAGACCTCTTTTCAAG
TACAAAACCTCAAGAAGAACAGAAGACGAGTCTGGTAGCAAAAAATAAAATATGCACACTTTCACAGTCT
ATGGCCATCACATACTCTTTATTCCAAGAAAAGAAGATGCCTTTGAAGAGCATAGCTGAGAGCAGGATTC
TGCCTCTCATGACAATTGGCATGCACTTATCCCAAGCGGTGAAAGCTGGCTGCCCCCTTGATTTGGAGCG
AGCAGGCCTGACTCCAGAGGTTCAGAAGATTATTGCTGATGTTATCCGAAACCCTCCCGTCAACTCAGAT
ATGAGTAAAATTAGCCTAATCAGAATGTTAGTTCCTGAAAACATTGACACGTACCTTATCCACATGGCAA
TTGAGATCCTTAAACATGGTCCTGACAGTGGACTTCAACCTTCATGTGATGTCAACAAAAGGAGATGTTT
TCCCGGTTCTGAAGAGATCTGTTCAAGTTCTAAGAGAAGCAAGGAAGAAGTAGGCATCAATACTGAGACT
TCATCTGCAGAGAGAAAGAGACGATTACCTGTGTGGTTTGCCAAAGGAAGTGATACCAGCAAGAAATTAA
TGGACAAAACGAAAAGGGGAGGTCTTTTTAGTTAAGCTGGCAATTACCAGAACAATTATGTTTCTTGCTG
TATTATAAGAGGATAGCTATATTTTATTTCTGAAGAGTAAGGAGTAGTATTTTGGCTTAAAAATCATTCT
AATTACAAAGTTCACTGTTTATTGAAGAACTGGCATCTTAAATCAGCCTTCCGCAATTCATGTAGTTTCT
GGGTCTTCTGGGAGCCTACGTGAGTACATCACCTAACAGAATATTAAATTAGACTTCCTGTAAGATTGCT
TTAAGAAACTGTTACTGTCCTGTTTTCTAATCTCTTTATTAAAACAGTGTATTTGGAAAATGTTATGTGC
TCTGATTTGATATAGATAACAGATTAGTAGTTACATGGTAATTATGTGATATAAAATATTCATATATTAT
CAAAATTCTGTTTTGTAAATGTAAGAAAGCATAGTTATTTTACAAATTGTTTTTACTGTCTTTTGAAGAA
GTTCTTAAATACGTTGTTAAATGGTATTAGTTGACCAGGGCAGTGAAAATGAAACCGCATTTTGGGTGCC
ATTAAATAGGGAAAAAACATGTAAAAAATGTAAAATGGAGACCAATTGCACTAGGCAAGTGTATATTTTG
TATTTTATATACAATTTCTATTATTTTTCAAGTAATAAAACAATGTTTTTCATAAAAAAAAAAAAAAAAA
AAAACTCGACGACGCGTTAAGTCGACAATCAACCTCTGGATTACAAAATTTGTGAAAGATTGACTGGTAT
TCTTAACTATGTTGCTCCTTTTACGCTATGTGGATACGCTGCTTTAATGCCTTTGTATCATGCTATTGCT
TCCCGTATGGCTTTCATTTTCTCCTCCTTGTATAAATCCTGGTTGCTGTCTCTTTATGAGGAGTTGTGGC
CCGTTGTCAGGCAACGTGGCGTGGTGTGCACTGTGTTTGCTGACGCAACCCCCACTGGTTGGGGCATTGC
CACCACCTGTCAGCTCCTTTCCGGGACTTTCGCTTTCCCCCTCCCTATTGCCACGGCGGAACTCATCGCC
GCCTGCCTTGCCCGCTGCTGGACAGGGGCTCGGCTGTTGGGCACTGACAATTCCGTGGTGTTGTCGGGGA
AATCATCGTCCTTTCCTTGGCTGCTCGCCTGTGTTGCCACCTGGATTCTGCGCGGGACGTCCTTCTGCTA
CGTCCCTTCGGCCCTCAATCCAGCGGACCTTCCTTCCCGCGGCCTGCTGCCGGCTCTGCGGCCTCTTCCG
CGTCTTCGCCTTCGCCCTCAGACGAGTCGGATCTCCCTTTGGGCCGCCTCCCCGCGTCGACTTTAAGACC
AATGACTTACAAGGCAGCTGTAGATCTTAGCCACTTTTTAAAAGAAAAGGGGGGACTGGAAGGGCTAATT
CACTCCCAACGAAGACAAGATCTGCTTTTTGCTTGTACTGGGTCTCTCTGGTTAGACCAGATCTGAGCCT
GGGAGCTCTCTGGCTAACTAGGGAACCCACTGCTTAAGCCTCAATAAAGCTTGCCTTGAGTGCTTCAAGT
AGTGTGTGCCCGTCTGTTGTGTGACTCTGGTAACTAGAGATCCCTCAGACCCTTTTAGTCAGTGTGGAAA
ATCTCTAGCAGTACGTATAGTAGTTCATGTCATCTTATTATTCAGTATTTATAACTTGCAAAGAAATGAA
TATCAGAGAGTGAGAGGAACTTGTTTATTGCAGCTTATAATGGTTACAAATAAAGCAATAGCATCACAAA
TTTCACAAATAAAGCATTTTTTTCACTGCATTCTAGTTGTGGTTTGTCCAAACTCATCAATGTATCTTAT
CATGTCTGGCTCTAGCTATCCCGCCCCTAACTCCGCCCATCCCGCCCCTAACTCCGCCCAGTTCCGCCCA
TTCTCCGCCCCATGGCTGACTAATTTTTTTTATTTATGCAGAGGCCGAGGCCGCCTCGGCCTCTGAGCTA
TTCCAGAAGTAGTGAGGAGGCTTTTTTGGAGGCCTAGGGACGTACCCAATTCGCCCTATAGTGAGTCGTA
TTACGCGCGCTCACTGGCCGTCGTTTTACAACGTCGTGACTGGGAAAACCCTGGCGTTACCCAACTTAAT
CGCCTTGCAGCACATCCCCCTTTCGCCAGCTGGCGTAATAGCGAAGAGGCCCGCACCGATCGCCCTTCCC
AACAGTTGCGCAGCCTGAATGGCGAATGGG
[124 nt withheld, positions 10811-10934]
C
[91 nt withheld, positions 10936-11026]
A
[49 nt withheld, positions 11028-11076]
CCTTTGACGTTGGAGTCCACGTTCTTT
[37 nt withheld, positions 11104-11140]
ACCCTATCTCGGTCTATTCTTTTGATTTATAAGGGATTTTGCCGATTTCGGCCTATTGGTTAAAAAATGA
GCTGATTTAACAAAAATTTAACGCGAATTTTAACAAAATATTAACGCTTACAATTTAGGTGGCACTTTTC
GGGGAAATGTGCGCGGAACCCCTATTTGTTTATTTTTCTAAATACATTCAAATATGTATCCGCTCATGAG
ACAATAACCCTGATAAATGCTTCAATAATATTGAAAAAGGAAGAGTATGAGTATTCAACATTTCCGTGTC
GCCCTTATTCCCTTTTTTGCGGCATTTTGCCTTCCTGTTTTTGCTCACCCAGAAACGCTGGTGAAAGTAA
AAGATGCTGAAGATCAGTTGGGTGCACGAGTGGGTTACATCGAACTGGATCTCAACAGCGGTAAGATCCT
TGAGAGTTTTCGCCCCGAAGAACGTTTTCCAATGATGAGCACTTTTAAAGTTCTGCTATGTGGCGCGGTA
TTATCCCGTATTGACGCCGGGCAAGAGCAACTCGGTCGCCGCATACACTATTCTCAGAATGACTTGGTTG
AGTACTCACCAGTCACAGAAAAGCATCTTACGGATGGCATGACAGTAAGAGAATTATGCAGTGCTGCCAT
AACCATGAGTGATAACACTGCGGCCAACTTACTTCTGACAACGATCGGAGGACCGAAGGAGCTAACCGCT
TTTTTGCACAACATGGGGGATCATGTAACTCGCCTTGATCGTTGGGAACCGGAGCTGAATGAAGCCATAC
CAAACGACGAGCGTGACACCACGATGCCTGTAGCAATGGCAACAACGTTGCGCAAACTATTAACTGGCGA
ACTACTTACTCTAGCTTCCCGGCAACAATTAATAGACTGGATGGAGGCGGATAAAGTTGCAGGACCACTT
CTGCGCTCGGCCCTTCCGGCTGGCTGGTTTATTGCTGATAAATCTGGAGCCGGTGAGCGTGGGTCTCGCG
GTATCATTGCAGCACTGGGGCCAGATGGTAAGCCCTCCCGTATCGTAGTTATCTACACGACGGGGAGTCA
GGCAACTATGGATGAACGAAATAGACAGATCGCTGAGATAGGTGCCTCACTGATTAAGCATTGGTAACTG
TCAGACCAAGTTTACTCATATATACTTTAGATTGATTTAAAACTTCATTTTTAATTTAAAAGGATCTAGG
TGAAGATCCTTTTTGATAATCTCATGACCAAAATCCCTTAACGTGAGTTTTCGTTCCACTGAGCGTCAGA
CCCCGTAGAAAAGATCAAAGGATCTTCTTGAGATCCTTTTTTTCTGCGCGTAATCTGCTGCTTGCAAACA
AAAAAACCACCGCTACCAGCGGTGGTTTGTTTGCCGGATCAAGAGCCACCAACTCTTTTTCCGAAGGTAA
CTGGCTTCAGCAGAGCGCAGATACCAAATACTGTTCTTCTAGTGTAGCCGTAGTTAGGCCACCACTTCAA
GAACTCTGTAGCACCGCCTACATACCTCGCTCTGCTAATCCTGTTACCAGTGGCTGCTGCCAGTGGCGAT
AAGTCGTGTCTTACCGGGTTGGACTCAAGACGATAGTTACCGGATAAGGCGCAGCGGTCGGGCTGAACGG
GGGGTTCGTGCACACAGCCCAGCTTGGAGCGAACGACCTACACCGAACTGAGATACCTACAGCGTGAGCT
ATGAGAAAGCGCCACGCTTCCCGAAGGGAGAAAGGCGGACAGGTATCCGGTAAGCGGCAGGGTCGGAACA
GGAGAGCGCACGAGGGAGCTTCCAGGGGGAAACGCCTGGTATCTTTATAGTCCTGTCGGGTTTCGCCACC
TCTGACTTGAGCGTCGATTTTTGTGATGCTCGTCAGGGGGGCGGAGCCTATGGAAAAACGCCAGCAACGC
GGCCTTTTTACGGTTCCTGGCCTTTTGCTGGCCTTTTGCTCACATGTTCTTTCCTGCGTTATCCCCTGAT
TCTGTGGATAACCGTATTACCGCCTTTGAGTGAGCTGATACCGCTCGCCGCAGCCGAACGACCGAGCGCA
GCGAGTCAGTGAGCGAGGAAGCGGAAGAGCGCCCAATACGCAAACCGCCTCTCCCCGCGCGTTGGCCGAT
TCATTAATGCAGCTGGCACGACAGGTTTCCCGACTGGAAAGCGGGCAGTGAGCGCAACGCAATTAATGTG
AGTTAGCTCACTCATTAGGCACCCCAGGCTTTACACTTTATGCTTCCGGCTCGTATGTTGTGTGGAATTG
TGAGCGGATAACAATTTCACACAGGAAACAGCTATGACCATGATTACGCCAAGCGCGCAATTAACCCTCA
CTAAAGGGAACAAAAGCTGGAGCTGCAAGCTTAATGTAGTCTTATGCAATACTCTTGTAGTCTTGCAACA
TGGTAACGATGAGTTAGCAACATGCCTTACAAGGAGAGAAAAAGCACCGTGCATGCCGATTGGTGGAAGT
AAGGTGGTACGATCGTGCCTTATTAGGAAGGCAACAGACGGGTCTGACATGGATTGGACGAACCACTGAA
TTGCCGCATTGCAGAGATATTGTATTTAAGTGCCTAGCTCGATACATAAACGGGTCTCTCTGGTTAGACC
AGATCTGAGCCTGGGAGCTCTCTGGCTAACTAGGGAACCCACTGCTTAAGCCTCAATAAAGCTTGCCTTG
AGTGCTTCAAGTAGTGTGTGCCCGTCTGTTGTGTGACTCTGGTAACTAGAGATCCCTCAGACCCTTTTAG
TCAGTGTGGAAAATCTCTAGCA
